Addgene plasmid #75642: HSPB8 gRNA (BRDN0001147486)
Purpose: 3rd generation lentiviral gRNA plasmid targeting human HSPB8
Depositing lab: John Doench & David Root. Depositing organization: Broad Institute. Publication: Optimized sgRNA design to maximize activity and minimize off-target effects of CRISPR-Cas9. Doench JG, Fusi N, Sullender M, Hegde M, Vaimberg EW, Donovan KF, Smith I, Tothova Z, Wilen C, Orchard R, Virgin HW, Listgarten J, Root DE. Nat Biotechnol. 2016 Jan 18. doi: 10.1038/nbt.3437. PubMed 26780180.
Backbone
  Vector backbone: lentiGuide-Puro
  Backbone manufacturer: Zhang Lab (Addgene plasmid # 52963)
  Vector type: Mammalian Expression, Lentiviral, CRISPR
  Selectable markers: Puromycin
Growth in bacteria
  Bacterial resistance: Ampicillin, 100 μg/mL
  Growth temperature: 37°C
  Growth strain: DH5alpha
  Copy number: High Copy
Gene/Insert
  Gene/Insert name: HSPB8 (alt names: HSPB8; NM_014365.2)
  gRNA/shRNA sequence: TGTGCACAGCTTCAAGCCAG
  Species: H. sapiens (human)
  Entrez Gene: HSPB8 (a.k.a. CMT2L, DHMN2, E2IG1, H11, HMN2, HMN2A, HSP22)
  Promoter: hU6
  Cloning method: Unknown
  Sequencing primers: 5′ U6-F; 3′ pS2-R
Terms and licenses: Academic/Nonprofit Terms; Industry Terms: Not Available to Industry
Depositor comments: The gRNA was designed to target the following Genbank reference sequence(s): NM_014365.2. Note that this plasmid does NOT contain Cas9. It should be used in conjunction with lentiCas9-Blast (Addgene #52962) or otherwise with cell lines already expressing Cas9. Browse the full kinome gRNA library at http://www.addgene.org/pooled-library/broadgpp-human-kinome/ or visit http://www.broadinstitute.org/rnai/public/ for detailed protocols and information.
How to cite: HSPB8 gRNA (BRDN0001147486) was a gift from John Doench & David Root (Addgene plasmid # 75642 ; http://n2t.net/addgene:75642 ; RRID:Addgene_75642)
