[The description below was written by a language model from this plasmid's Addgene catalogue record and pLannotate feature annotations shown in this document.]
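Description:
HSPB8 gRNA (BRDN0001147486) is a third-generation lentiviral CRISPR guide plasmid built on the lentiGuide-Puro backbone and designed to target human HSPB8, a small heat-shock protein gene also known as HSP22 or H11. In bacteria it is maintained as a high-copy plasmid through a ColE1/pUC-type origin and selected with ampicillin via the β-lactamase gene. The backbone also carries an f1 origin, an SV40 origin and poly(A) signal, and remnants of lac and T7/T3 cloning-vector sequences.

The lentiviral cassette begins with an RSV promoter fused to a truncated HIV-1 5' LTR, which drives Tat-independent production of the genomic RNA in packaging cells. This is followed by the Ψ packaging signal with a partial gag sequence, the Rev response element for nuclear export, and a cPPT/CTS that aids nuclear import of the reverse-transcribed genome. Within this frame, a human U6 RNA polymerase III promoter transcribes the 20-nt HSPB8 spacer joined to the Streptococcus pyogenes guide RNA scaffold. A separate EF-1α core promoter with its intron A drives puromycin N-acetyltransferase, which allows selection of transduced mammalian cells. A WPRE enhances transcript expression, and the ΔU3 self-inactivating 3' LTR prevents LTR-driven transcription after integration.

The plasmid does not encode Cas9, so it must be used with a separate Cas9 vector or in cells that already express the nuclease. The guide was designed against the HSPB8 reference transcript and belongs to a human kinome gRNA collection. It is suited to stable, lentivirally delivered knockout of HSPB8 in human cells.
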