Features (pLannotate 1.2.2; 29 found; start..end, strand, type, name):
     14..80      +  CDS            small t antigen (fragment): SV40 (simian virus 40) small t antigen
    106..317     +  promoter       EF-1α core promoter: core promoter for human elongation factor EF-1α
    318..1256    +  intron         EF-1α intron A: intron upstream of the start codon of human EF-1α
   1278..1877    +  CDS            PuroR (fragment): puromycin N-acetyltransferase; pac from Streptomyces; confers resistance to puromycin
   1893..2481    +  misc_feature   WPRE: woodchuck hepatitis virus posttranscriptional regulatory element
   2532..2551    +  misc_feature   cPPT/CTS (fragment): central polypurine tract and central termination sequence of HIV-1
   2553..2786    +  LTR            3' LTR (ΔU3): self-inactivating 3' long terminal repeat (LTR) from HIV-1
   2864..2985    +  polyA_signal   SV40 poly(A) signal: SV40 polyadenylation signal
   3025..3160    +  rep_origin     SV40 ori: SV40 origin of replication
   3181..3199    -  promoter       T7 promoter: promoter for bacteriophage T7 RNA polymerase
   3207..3362    +  CDS            lacZα (fragment): LacZα fragment of β-galactosidase; lacZ fragment
   3367..3795    +  rep_origin     f1 ori (sequence partly withheld): f1 bacteriophage origin of replication; arrow indicates direction of (+) strand synthesis
   3848..3952    +  promoter       AmpR promoter: bla
   3953..4813    +  CDS            AmpR: β-lactamase; bla; confers resistance to ampicillin, carbenicillin, and related antibiotics
   4984..5572    +  rep_origin     ori: high-copy-number ColE1/pMB1/pBR322/pUC origin of replication
   5755..5847    +  CDS            lacI (fragment): lac repressor; lacI; The lac repressor binds to the lac operator to inhibit transcription in E. coli. This inhibition can be relieved by adding lactose or isopropyl-β-D-thiogalactopyranoside (IPTG).
   5860..5881    +  protein_bind   CAP binding site: CAP binding activates transcription in the presence of cAMP. E. coli catabolite activator protein
   5896..5926    +  promoter       lac promoter: promoter for the E. coli lac operon
   5934..5950    +  protein_bind   lac operator: The lac repressor binds to the lac operator to inhibit transcription in E. coli. This inhibition can be relieved by adding lactose or isopropyl-β-D-thiogalactopyranoside (IPTG). lac repressor encoded by lacI
   5995..6013    +  promoter       T3 promoter: promoter for bacteriophage T3 RNA polymerase
   6041..6267    +  promoter       RSV promoter: Rous sarcoma virus enhancer/promoter
   6268..6448    +  LTR            5' LTR (truncated): truncated 5' long terminal repeat (LTR) from HIV-1
   6495..6620    +  misc_feature   HIV-1 Ψ: packaging signal of human immunodeficiency virus type 1
   6604..6967    +  CDS            HIV-1 gag (fragment): gag protein from human immunodeficiency virus 1; gag
   7113..7346    +  misc_feature   RRE: The Rev response element (RRE) of HIV-1 allows for Rev-dependent mRNA export from the nucleus to the cytoplasm.
   7723..7749    +  CDS            Rev (fragment): human immunodeficiency virus 1 (HIV-1) Rev protein; rev; enhances nuclear export of unspliced and incompletely spliced viral mRNAs
   7753..7993    +  promoter       U6 promoter: RNA polymerase III promoter for human U6 snRNA
   8023..8098    +  misc_RNA       gRNA scaffold: guide RNA scaffold for the Streptococcus pyogenes CRISPR/Cas9 system
   8154..8271    +  misc_feature   cPPT/CTS: central polypurine tract and central termination sequence of HIV-1
>Addgene plasmid #75642 | HSPB8 gRNA (BRDN0001147486) | addgene full sequence | sequence record 184278 | Addgene Assembled Sequence
CCCGGGTGCAAAGATGGATAAAGTTTTAAACAGAGAGGAATCTTTGCAGCTAATGGACCTTCTAGGTCTT
GAAAGGAGTGGGAATTGGCTCCGGTGCCCGTCAGTGGGCAGAGCGCACATCGCCCACAGTCCCCGAGAAG
TTGGGGGGAGGGGTCGGCAATTGATCCGGTGCCTAGAGAAGGTGGCGCGGGGTAAACTGGGAAAGTGATG
TCGTGTACTGGCTCCGCCTTTTTCCCGAGGGTGGGGGAGAACCGTATATAAGTGCAGTAGTCGCCGTGAA
CGTTCTTTTTCGCAACGGGTTTGCCGCCAGAACACAGGTAAGTGCCGTGTGTGGTTCCCGCGGGCCTGGC
CTCTTTACGGGTTATGGCCCTTGCGTGCCTTGAATTACTTCCACCTGGCTGCAGTACGTGATTCTTGATC
CCGAGCTTCGGGTTGGAAGTGGGTGGGAGAGTTCGAGGCCTTGCGCTTAAGGAGCCCCTTCGCCTCGTGC
TTGAGTTGAGGCCTGGCCTGGGCGCTGGGGCCGCCGCGTGCGAATCTGGTGGCACCTTCGCGCCTGTCTC
GCTGCTTTCGATAAGTCTCTAGCCATTTAAAATTTTTGATGACCTGCTGCGACGCTTTTTTTCTGGCAAG
ATAGTCTTGTAAATGCGGGCCAAGATCTGCACACTGGTATTTCGGTTTTTGGGGCCGCGGGCGGCGACGG
GGCCCGTGCGTCCCAGCGCACATGTTCGGCGAGGCGGGGCCTGCGAGCGCGGCCACCGAGAATCGGACGG
GGGTAGTCTCAAGCTGGCCGGCCTGCTCTGGTGCCTGGCCTCGCGCCGCCGTGTATCGCCCCGCCCTGGG
CGGCAAGGCTGGCCCGGTCGGCACCAGTTGCGTGAGCGGAAAGATGGCCGCTTCCCGGCCCTGCTGCAGG
GAGCTCAAAATGGAGGACGCGGCGCTCGGGAGAGCGGGCGGGTGAGTCACCCACACAAAGGAAAAGGGCC
TTTCCGTCCTCAGCCGTCGCTTCATGTGACTCCACGGAGTACCGGGCGCCGTCCAGGCACCTCGATTAGT
TCTCGAGCTTTTGGAGTACGTCGTCTTTAGGTTGGGGGGAGGGGTTTTATGCGATGGAGTTTCCCCACAC
TGAGTGGGTGGAGACTGAAGTTAGGCCAGCTTGGCACTTGATGTAATTCTCCTTGGAATTTGCCCTTTTT
GAGTTTGGATCTTGGTTCATTCTCAAGCCTCAGACAGTGGTTCAAAGTTTTTTTCTTCCATTTCAGGTGT
CGTGACGTACGGCCACCATGACCGAGTACAAGCCCACGGTGCGCCTCGCCACCCGCGACGACGTCCCCAG
GGCCGTACGCACCCTCGCCGCCGCGTTCGCCGACTACCCCGCCACGCGCCACACCGTCGATCCGGACCGC
CACATCGAGCGGGTCACCGAGCTGCAAGAACTCTTCCTCACGCGCGTCGGGCTCGACATCGGCAAGGTGT
GGGTCGCGGACGACGGCGCCGCCGTGGCGGTCTGGACCACGCCGGAGAGCGTCGAAGCGGGGGCGGTGTT
CGCCGAGATCGGCCCGCGCATGGCCGAGTTGAGCGGTTCCCGGCTGGCCGCGCAGCAACAGATGGAAGGC
CTCCTGGCGCCGCACCGGCCCAAGGAGCCCGCGTGGTTCCTGGCCACCGTCGGAGTCTCGCCCGACCACC
AGGGCAAGGGTCTGGGCAGCGCCGTCGTGCTCCCCGGAGTGGAGGCGGCCGAGCGCGCCGGGGTGCCCGC
CTTCCTGGAGACCTCCGCGCCCCGCAACCTCCCCTTCTACGAGCGGCTCGGCTTCACCGTCACCGCCGAC
GTCGAGGTGCCCGAAGGACCGCGCACCTGGTGCATGACCCGCAAGCCCGGTGCCTGAACGCGTTAAGTCG
ACAATCAACCTCTGGATTACAAAATTTGTGAAAGATTGACTGGTATTCTTAACTATGTTGCTCCTTTTAC
GCTATGTGGATACGCTGCTTTAATGCCTTTGTATCATGCTATTGCTTCCCGTATGGCTTTCATTTTCTCC
TCCTTGTATAAATCCTGGTTGCTGTCTCTTTATGAGGAGTTGTGGCCCGTTGTCAGGCAACGTGGCGTGG
TGTGCACTGTGTTTGCTGACGCAACCCCCACTGGTTGGGGCATTGCCACCACCTGTCAGCTCCTTTCCGG
GACTTTCGCTTTCCCCCTCCCTATTGCCACGGCGGAACTCATCGCCGCCTGCCTTGCCCGCTGCTGGACA
GGGGCTCGGCTGTTGGGCACTGACAATTCCGTGGTGTTGTCGGGGAAATCATCGTCCTTTCCTTGGCTGC
TCGCCTGTGTTGCCACCTGGATTCTGCGCGGGACGTCCTTCTGCTACGTCCCTTCGGCCCTCAATCCAGC
GGACCTTCCTTCCCGCGGCCTGCTGCCGGCTCTGCGGCCTCTTCCGCGTCTTCGCCTTCGCCCTCAGACG
AGTCGGATCTCCCTTTGGGCCGCCTCCCCGCGTCGACTTTAAGACCAATGACTTACAAGGCAGCTGTAGA
TCTTAGCCACTTTTTAAAAGAAAAGGGGGGACTGGAAGGGCTAATTCACTCCCAACGAAGACAAGATCTG
CTTTTTGCTTGTACTGGGTCTCTCTGGTTAGACCAGATCTGAGCCTGGGAGCTCTCTGGCTAACTAGGGA
ACCCACTGCTTAAGCCTCAATAAAGCTTGCCTTGAGTGCTTCAAGTAGTGTGTGCCCGTCTGTTGTGTGA
CTCTGGTAACTAGAGATCCCTCAGACCCTTTTAGTCAGTGTGGAAAATCTCTAGCAGTACGTATAGTAGT
TCATGTCATCTTATTATTCAGTATTTATAACTTGCAAAGAAATGAATATCAGAGAGTGAGAGGAACTTGT
TTATTGCAGCTTATAATGGTTACAAATAAAGCAATAGCATCACAAATTTCACAAATAAAGCATTTTTTTC
ACTGCATTCTAGTTGTGGTTTGTCCAAACTCATCAATGTATCTTATCATGTCTGGCTCTAGCTATCCCGC
CCCTAACTCCGCCCATCCCGCCCCTAACTCCGCCCAGTTCCGCCCATTCTCCGCCCCATGGCTGACTAAT
TTTTTTTATTTATGCAGAGGCCGAGGCCGCCTCGGCCTCTGAGCTATTCCAGAAGTAGTGAGGAGGCTTT
TTTGGAGGCCTAGGGACGTACCCAATTCGCCCTATAGTGAGTCGTATTACGCGCGCTCACTGGCCGTCGT
TTTACAACGTCGTGACTGGGAAAACCCTGGCGTTACCCAACTTAATCGCCTTGCAGCACATCCCCCTTTC
GCCAGCTGGCGTAATAGCGAAGAGGCCCGCACCGATCGCCCTTCCCAACAGTTGCGCAGCCTGAATGGCG
AATGGG
[124 nt withheld, positions 3367-3490]
C
[91 nt withheld, positions 3492-3582]
A
[49 nt withheld, positions 3584-3632]
CCTTTGACGTTGGAGTCCACGTTCTTT
[37 nt withheld, positions 3660-3696]
ACCCTATCTCGGTCTATTCTTTTGATTTATAAGGGATTTTGCCGATTTCGGCCTATTGGTTAAAAAATGA
GCTGATTTAACAAAAATTTAACGCGAATTTTAACAAAATATTAACGCTTACAATTTAGGTGGCACTTTTC
GGGGAAATGTGCGCGGAACCCCTATTTGTTTATTTTTCTAAATACATTCAAATATGTATCCGCTCATGAG
ACAATAACCCTGATAAATGCTTCAATAATATTGAAAAAGGAAGAGTATGAGTATTCAACATTTCCGTGTC
GCCCTTATTCCCTTTTTTGCGGCATTTTGCCTTCCTGTTTTTGCTCACCCAGAAACGCTGGTGAAAGTAA
AAGATGCTGAAGATCAGTTGGGTGCACGAGTGGGTTACATCGAACTGGATCTCAACAGCGGTAAGATCCT
TGAGAGTTTTCGCCCCGAAGAACGTTTTCCAATGATGAGCACTTTTAAAGTTCTGCTATGTGGCGCGGTA
TTATCCCGTATTGACGCCGGGCAAGAGCAACTCGGTCGCCGCATACACTATTCTCAGAATGACTTGGTTG
AGTACTCACCAGTCACAGAAAAGCATCTTACGGATGGCATGACAGTAAGAGAATTATGCAGTGCTGCCAT
AACCATGAGTGATAACACTGCGGCCAACTTACTTCTGACAACGATCGGAGGACCGAAGGAGCTAACCGCT
TTTTTGCACAACATGGGGGATCATGTAACTCGCCTTGATCGTTGGGAACCGGAGCTGAATGAAGCCATAC
CAAACGACGAGCGTGACACCACGATGCCTGTAGCAATGGCAACAACGTTGCGCAAACTATTAACTGGCGA
ACTACTTACTCTAGCTTCCCGGCAACAATTAATAGACTGGATGGAGGCGGATAAAGTTGCAGGACCACTT
CTGCGCTCGGCCCTTCCGGCTGGCTGGTTTATTGCTGATAAATCTGGAGCCGGTGAGCGTGGGTCTCGCG
GTATCATTGCAGCACTGGGGCCAGATGGTAAGCCCTCCCGTATCGTAGTTATCTACACGACGGGGAGTCA
GGCAACTATGGATGAACGAAATAGACAGATCGCTGAGATAGGTGCCTCACTGATTAAGCATTGGTAACTG
TCAGACCAAGTTTACTCATATATACTTTAGATTGATTTAAAACTTCATTTTTAATTTAAAAGGATCTAGG
TGAAGATCCTTTTTGATAATCTCATGACCAAAATCCCTTAACGTGAGTTTTCGTTCCACTGAGCGTCAGA
CCCCGTAGAAAAGATCAAAGGATCTTCTTGAGATCCTTTTTTTCTGCGCGTAATCTGCTGCTTGCAAACA
AAAAAACCACCGCTACCAGCGGTGGTTTGTTTGCCGGATCAAGAGCTACCAACTCTTTTTCCGAAGGTAA
CTGGCTTCAGCAGAGCGCAGATACCAAATACTGTTCTTCTAGTGTAGCCGTAGTTAGGCCACCACTTCAA
GAACTCTGTAGCACCGCCTACATACCTCGCTCTGCTAATCCTGTTACCAGTGGCTGCTGCCAGTGGCGAT
AAGTCGTGTCTTACCGGGTTGGACTCAAGACGATAGTTACCGGATAAGGCGCAGCGGTCGGGCTGAACGG
GGGGTTCGTGCACACAGCCCAGCTTGGAGCGAACGACCTACACCGAACTGAGATACCTACAGCGTGAGCT
ATGAGAAAGCGCCACGCTTCCCGAAGGGAGAAAGGCGGACAGGTATCCGGTAAGCGGCAGGGTCGGAACA
GGAGAGCGCACGAGGGAGCTTCCAGGGGGAAACGCCTGGTATCTTTATAGTCCTGTCGGGTTTCGCCACC
TCTGACTTGAGCGTCGATTTTTGTGATGCTCGTCAGGGGGGCGGAGCCTATGGAAAAACGCCAGCAACGC
GGCCTTTTTACGGTTCCTGGCCTTTTGCTGGCCTTTTGCTCACATGTTCTTTCCTGCGTTATCCCCTGAT
TCTGTGGATAACCGTATTACCGCCTTTGAGTGAGCTGATACCGCTCGCCGCAGCCGAACGACCGAGCGCA
GCGAGTCAGTGAGCGAGGAAGCGGAAGAGCGCCCAATACGCAAACCGCCTCTCCCCGCGCGTTGGCCGAT
TCATTAATGCAGCTGGCACGACAGGTTTCCCGACTGGAAAGCGGGCAGTGAGCGCAACGCAATTAATGTG
AGTTAGCTCACTCATTAGGCACCCCAGGCTTTACACTTTATGCTTCCGGCTCGTATGTTGTGTGGAATTG
TGAGCGGATAACAATTTCACACAGGAAACAGCTATGACCATGATTACGCCAAGCGCGCAATTAACCCTCA
CTAAAGGGAACAAAAGCTGGAGCTGCAAGCTTAATGTAGTCTTATGCAATACTCTTGTAGTCTTGCAACA
TGGTAACGATGAGTTAGCAACATGCCTTACAAGGAGAGAAAAAGCACCGTGCATGCCGATTGGTGGAAGT
AAGGTGGTACGATCGTGCCTTATTAGGAAGGCAACAGACGGGTCTGACATGGATTGGACGAACCACTGAA
TTGCCGCATTGCAGAGATATTGTATTTAAGTGCCTAGCTCGATACATAAACGGGTCTCTCTGGTTAGACC
AGATCTGAGCCTGGGAGCTCTCTGGCTAACTAGGGAACCCACTGCTTAAGCCTCAATAAAGCTTGCCTTG
AGTGCTTCAAGTAGTGTGTGCCCGTCTGTTGTGTGACTCTGGTAACTAGAGATCCCTCAGACCCTTTTAG
TCAGTGTGGAAAATCTCTAGCAGTGGCGCCCGAACAGGGACTTGAAAGCGAAAGGGAAACCAGAGGAGCT
CTCTCGACGCAGGACTCGGCTTGCTGAAGCGCGCACGGCAAGAGGCGAGGGGCGGCGACTGGTGAGTACG
CCAAAAATTTTGACTAGCGGAGGCTAGAAGGAGAGAGATGGGTGCGAGAGCGTCAGTATTAAGCGGGGGA
GAATTAGATCGCGATGGGAAAAAATTCGGTTAAGGCCAGGGGGAAAGAAAAAATATAAATTAAAACATAT
AGTATGGGCAAGCAGGGAGCTAGAACGATTCGCAGTTAATCCTGGCCTGTTAGAAACATCAGAAGGCTGT
AGACAAATACTGGGACAGCTACAACCATCCCTTCAGACAGGATCAGAAGAACTTAGATCATTATATAATA
CAGTAGCAACCCTCTATTGTGTGCATCAAAGGATAGAGATAAAAGACACCAAGGAAGCTTTAGACAAGAT
AGAGGAAGAGCAAAACAAAAGTAAGACCACCGCACAGCAAGCGGCCGCTGATCTTCAGACCTGGAGGAGG
AGATATGAGGGACAATTGGAGAAGTGAATTATATAAATATAAAGTAGTAAAAATTGAACCATTAGGAGTA
GCACCCACCAAGGCAAAGAGAAGAGTGGTGCAGAGAGAAAAAAGAGCAGTGGGAATAGGAGCTTTGTTCC
TTGGGTTCTTGGGAGCAGCAGGAAGCACTATGGGCGCAGCGTCAATGACGCTGACGGTACAGGCCAGACA
ATTATTGTCTGGTATAGTGCAGCAGCAGAACAATTTGCTGAGGGCTATTGAGGCGCAACAGCATCTGTTG
CAACTCACAGTCTGGGGCATCAAGCAGCTCCAGGCAAGAATCCTGGCTGTGGAAAGATACCTAAAGGATC
AACAGCTCCTGGGGATTTGGGGTTGCTCTGGAAAACTCATTTGCACCACTGCTGTGCCTTGGAATGCTAG
TTGGAGTAATAAATCTCTGGAACAGATTTGGAATCACACGACCTGGATGGAGTGGGACAGAGAAATTAAC
AATTACACAAGCTTAATACACTCCTTAATTGAAGAATCGCAAAACCAGCAAGAAAAGAATGAACAAGAAT
TATTGGAATTAGATAAATGGGCAAGTTTGTGGAATTGGTTTAACATAACAAATTGGCTGTGGTATATAAA
ATTATTCATAATGATAGTAGGAGGCTTGGTAGGTTTAAGAATAGTTTTTGCTGTACTTTCTATAGTGAAT
AGAGTTAGGCAGGGATATTCACCATTATCGTTTCAGACCCACCTCCCAACCCCGAGGGGACCCAGAGAGG
GCCTATTTCCCATGATTCCTTCATATTTGCATATACGATACAAGGCTGTTAGAGAGATAATTAGAATTAA
TTTGACTGTAAACACAAAGATATTAGTACAAAATACGTGACGTAGAAAGTAATAATTTCTTGGGTAGTTT
GCAGTTTTAAAATTATGTTTTAAAATGGACTATCATATGCTTACCGTAACTTGAAAGTATTTCGATTTCT
TGGCTTTATATATCTTGTGGAAAGGACGAAACACCGTGTGCACAGCTTCAAGCCAGGTTTTAGAGCTAGA
AATAGCAAGTTAAAATAAGGCTAGTCCGTTATCAACTTGAAAAAGTGGCACCGAGTCGGTGCTTTTTTAA
GCTTGGCGTAACTAGATCTTGAGACAAATGGCAGTATTCATCCACAATTTTAAAAGAAAAGGGGGGATTG
GGGGGTACAGTGCAGGGGAAAGAATAGTAGACATAATAGCAACAGACATACAAACTAAAGAATTACAAAA
ACAAATTACAAAAATTCAAAATTTTCGGGTTTATTACAGGGACAGCAGAGATCCACTTTGGCGCCGGCTC
GAGGGGG
