>Addgene plasmid #75642 | HSPB8 gRNA (BRDN0001147486) | depositor partial sequence | sequence record 143102 | Target Sequence
TGTGCACAGCTTCAAGCCAG
