>Addgene plasmid #75642 | HSPB8 gRNA (BRDN0001147486) | addgene partial sequence | sequence record 184277 | hU6-F
AGAAAGTAATAATTTCTTGGGTAGTTTGCAGTTTTAAAATTATGTTTTAAAATGGACTATCATATGCTTA
CCGTAACTTGAAAGTATTTCGATTTCTTGGCTTTATATATCTTGTGGAAAGGACGAAACACCGTGTGCAC
AGCTTCAAGCCAGGTTTTAGAGCTAGAAATAGCAAGTTAAAATAAGGCTAGTCCGTTATCAACTTGAAAA
AGTGGCACCGAGTCGGTGCTTTTTTAAGCTTGGCGTAACTAGATCTTGAGACAAATGGCAGTATTCATCC
ACAATTTTAAAAGAAAAGGGGGGATTGGGGGGTACAGTGCAGGGGAAAGAATAGTAGACATAATAGCAAC
AGACATACAAACTAAAGAATTACAAAAACAAATTACAAAAATTCAAAATTTTCGGGTTTATTACAGGGAC
AGCAGAGATCCACTTTGGCGCCGGCTCGAGGGGGCCCGGGTGCAAAGATGGATAAAGTTTTAAACAGAGA
GGAATCTTTGCAGCTAATGGACCTTCTAGGTCTTGAAAGGAGTGGGAATTGGCTCCGGTGCCCGTCAGTG
GGCAGAGCGC
